>Addgene plasmid #216001 | AA279 | addgene full sequence | sequence record 431487 | Addgene NGS Result
TCGCGCGTTTCGGTGATGACGGTGAAAACCTCTGACACATGCAGCTCCCGGAGACGGTCACAGCTTGTCT
GTAAGCGGATGCCGGGAGCAGACAAGCCCGTCAGGGCGCGTCAGCGGGTGTTGGCGGGTGTCGGGGCTGG
CTTAACTATGCGGCATCAGAGCAGATTGTACTGAGAGTGCACCATATGCGGTGTGAAATACCGCACAGAT
GCGTAAGGAGAAAATACCGCATCAGGCGCCATTCGCCATTCAGGCTGCGCAACTGTTGGGAAGGGCGATC
GGTGCGGGCCTCTTCGCTATTACGCCAGCTGGCGAAAGGGGGATGTGCTGCAAGGCGATTAAGTTGGGTA
ACGCCAGGGTTTTCCCAGTCACGACGTTGTAAAACGACGGCCAGAGAATTCGAGCTCGGTACCTCGCGAA
TACATCTAGATGAAGACGTAGGAGCCACCATGGTGTCTAAGGGCGAAGAGCTGATTAAGGAGAACATGCA
CATGAAGCTGTACATGGAGGGCACCGTGAACAACCACCACTTCAAGTGCACATCCGAGGGCGAAGGCAAG
CCCTACGAGGGCACCCAGACCATGAGAATCAAGGTGGTCGAGGGCGGCCCTCTCCCCTTCGCCTTCGACA
TCCTGGCTACCAGCTTCATGTACGGCAGCAGAACCTTCATCAACCACACCCAGGGCATCCCCGACTTCTT
TAAGCAGTCCTTCCCTGAGGGCTTCACATGGGAGAGAGTCACCACATACGAGGACGGGGGCGTGCTGACC
GCTACCCAGGACACCAGCCTCCAGGACGGCTGCCTCATCTACAACGTCAAGATCAGAGGGGTGAACTTCC
CATCCAACGGCCCTGTGATGCAGAAGAAAACACTCGGCTGGGAGGCCAACACCGAGATGCTGTACCCCGC
TGACGGCGGCCTGGAAGGCAGAAGCGACATGGCCCTGAAGCTCGTGGGCGGGGGCCACCTGATCTGCAAC
TTCAAGACCACATACAGATCCAAGAAACCCGCTAAGAACCTCAAGATGCCCGGCGTCTACTATGTGGACC
ACAGACTGGAAAGAATCAAGGAGGCCGACAAAGAGACCTACGTCGAGCAGCACGAGGTGGCTGTGGCCAG
ATACTGCGACCTCCCTAGCAAACTGGGGCACAAACTTAATGGAAGCACGTCTTCATCGGATCCCGGGCCC
GTCGACTGCAGAGGCCTGCATGCAAGCTTGGTGTAATCATGGTCATAGCTGTTTCCTGTGTGAAATTGTT
ATCCGCTCACAATTCCACACAACATACGAGCCGGAAGCATAAAGTGTAAAGCCTGGGGTGCCTAATGAGT
GAGCTAACTCACATTAATTGCGTTGCGCTCACTGCCCGCTTTCCAGTCGGGAAACCTGTCGTGCCAGCTG
CATTAATGAATCGGCCAACGCGCGGGGAGAGGCGGTTTGCGTATTGGGCGCTCTTCCGCTTCCTCGCTCA
CTGACTCGCTGCGCTCGGTCGTTCGGCTGCGGCGAGCGGTATCAGCTCACTCAAAGGCGGTAATACGGTT
ATCCACAGAATCAGGGGATAACGCAGGAAAGAACATGTGAGCAAAAGGCCAGCAAAAGGCCAGGAACCGT
AAAAAGGCCGCGTTGCTGGCGTTTTTCCATAGGCTCCGCCCCCCTGACGAGCATCACAAAAATCGACGCT
CAAGTCAGAGGTGGCGAAACCCGACAGGACTATAAAGATACCAGGCGTTTCCCCCTGGAAGCTCCCTCGT
GCGCTCTCCTGTTCCGACCCTGCCGCTTACCGGATACCTGTCCGCCTTTCTCCCTTCGGGAAGCGTGGCG
CTTTCTCATAGCTCACGCTGTAGGTATCTCAGTTCGGTGTAGGTCGTTCGCTCCAAGCTGGGCTGTGTGC
ACGAACCCCCCGTTCAGCCCGACCGCTGCGCCTTATCCGGTAACTATCGTCTTGAGTCCAACCCGGTAAG
ACACGACTTATCGCCACTGGCAGCAGCCACTGGTAACAGGATTAGCAGAGCGAGGTATGTAGGCGGTGCT
ACAGAGTTCTTGAAGTGGTGGCCTAACTACGGCTACACTAGAAGAACAGTATTTGGTATCTGCGCTCTGC
TGAAGCCAGTTACCTTCGGAAAAAGAGTTGGTAGCTCTTGATCCGGCAAACAAACCACCGCTGGTAGCGG
TGGTTTTTTTGTTTGCAAGCAGCAGATTACGCGCAGAAAAAAAGGATCTCAAGAAGATCCTTTGATCTTT
TCTACGGGGTCTGACGCTCAGTGGAACGAAAACTCACGTTAAGGGATTTTGGTCATGAGATTATCAAAAA
GGATCTTCACCTAGATCCTTTTAAATTAAAAATGAAGTTTTAAATCAAGCCCAATCTGAATAATGTTACA
ACCAATTAACCAATTCTGATTAGAAAAACTCATCGAGCATCAAATGAAACTGCAATTTATTCATATCAGG
ATTATCAATACCATATTTTTGAAAAAGCCGTTTCTGTAATGAAGGAGAAAACTCACCGAGGCAGTTCCAT
AGGATGGCAAGATCCTGGTATCGGTCTGCGATTCCGACTCGTCCAACATCAATACAACCTATTAATTTCC
CCTCGTCAAAAATAAGGTTATCAAGTGAGAAATCACCATGAGTGACGACTGAATCCGGTGAGAATGGCAA
AAGTTTATGCATTTCTTTCCAGACTTGTTCAACAGGCCAGCCATTACGCTCGTCATCAAAATCACTCGCA
TCAACCAAACCGTTATTCATTCGTGATTGCGCCTGAGCGAGACGAAATACGCGATCGCTGTTAAAAGGAC
AATTACAAACAGGAATCGAATGCAACCGGCGCAGGAACACTGCCAGCGCATCAACAATATTTTCACCTGA
ATCAGGATATTCTTCTAATACCTGGAATGCTGTTTTTCCGGGGATCGCAGTGGTGAGTAACCATGCATCA
TCAGGAGTACGGATAAAATGCTTGATGGTCGGAAGAGGCATAAATTCCGTCAGCCAGTTTAGTCTGACCA
TCTCATCTGTAACATCATTGGCAACGCTACCTTTGCCATGTTTCAGAAACAACTCTGGCGCATCGGGCTT
CCCATACAAGCGATAGATTGTCGCACCTGATTGCCCGACATTATCGCGAGCCCATTTATACCCATATAAA
TCAGCATCCATGTTGGAATTTAATCGCGGCCTCGACGTTTCCCGTTGAATATGGCTCATAACACCCCTTG
TATTACTGTTTATGTAAGCAGACAGTTTTATTGTTCATGATGATATATTTTTATCTTGTGCAATGTAACA
TCAGAGATTTTGAGACACGGGCCAGAGCTGCA
Features (pLannotate 1.2.2; 10 found; start..end, strand, type, name):
    137..236     +  misc_feature   bom (fragment): basis of mobility region from pBR322
    242..399     -  CDS            lacZα (fragment): LacZα fragment of β-galactosidase; lacZ fragment
    450..1160    +  CDS            TagRFP: monomeric derivative of red fluorescent protein from Entacmaea quadricolor (Merzlyak et al., 2007) mammalian codon-optimized
   1256..1272    -  protein_bind   lac operator: The lac repressor binds to the lac operator to inhibit transcription in E. coli. This inhibition can be relieved by adding lactose or isopropyl-β-D-thiogalactopyranoside (IPTG). lac repressor encoded by lacI
   1280..1310    -  promoter       lac promoter: promoter for the E. coli lac operon
   1325..1346    -  protein_bind   CAP binding site: CAP binding activates transcription in the presence of cAMP. E. coli catabolite activator protein
   1359..1451    -  CDS            lacI (fragment): lac repressor; lacI; The lac repressor binds to the lac operator to inhibit transcription in E. coli. This inhibition can be relieved by adding lactose or isopropyl-β-D-thiogalactopyranoside (IPTG).
   1634..2222    -  rep_origin     ori: high-copy-number ColE1/pMB1/pBR322/pUC origin of replication
   2400..3209    -  CDS            KanR: aminoglycoside phosphotransferase; aph(3')-Ia; confers resistance to kanamycin in bacteria or G418 (Geneticin®) in eukaryotes
   3316..35      +  CDS            rop (fragment) (across the origin): Rop protein, which maintains plasmids at low copy number; rop
