[The description below was written by a language model from this plasmid's Addgene catalogue record and pLannotate feature annotations shown in this document.]
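Description:
AA279 is a fragment (module) plasmid from the Fragmid modular vector assembly toolkit, built on the pUC57-Kan cloning backbone and about 3.3 kb in size. It is not an expression vector in its own right. It serves as a bacterial storage and donor plasmid for a single part that is combined with other Fragmid fragments to build complete vectors for CRISPR technology testing. Propagation in E. coli relies on the high-copy ColE1/pUC-type origin of replication, and selection uses a KanR cassette (aminoglycoside phosphotransferase) conferring kanamycin resistance. The remaining annotated elements are remnants of the pUC/pBR322 lineage: the lac promoter, lac operator and CAP binding site, a partial lacZα, and small fragments of lacI, bom and rop. These have no stated role in the payload.

The insert is listed as "Start; TagRFP_v1.1" and falls in the Fragmid "Selection" category as a fluorescent reporter. The feature table shows a roughly 0.7 kb mammalian codon-optimized coding sequence for TagRFP, a monomeric red fluorescent protein derived from the Entacmaea quadricolor protein, placed in the cloning region that interrupts lacZα. The "Start" label suggests the module supplies its own initiation codon, so that it can sit at the beginning of an open reading frame, though the record does not explain this explicitly. No eukaryotic promoter, polyadenylation signal or linker peptide is annotated within the fragment, so these would presumably come from other modules in the assembled vector. The assembly sites and cloning method are also not stated. Once assembled into a destination vector, TagRFP would let users identify or sort cells carrying the construct by red fluorescence.
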