Addgene plasmid #216001: AA279
Purpose: Fragmid fragment: (Selection) fluorescent reporter
Depositing lab: John Doench. Depositing organization: Broad Institute. Publication: Modular vector assembly enables rapid assessment of emerging CRISPR technologies. McGee AV, Liu YV, Griffith AL, Szegletes ZM, Wen B, Kraus C, Miller NW, Steger RJ, Escude Velasco B, Bosch JA, Zirin JD, Viswanatha R, Sontheimer EJ, Goodale A, Greene MA, Green TM, Doench JG. Cell Genom. 2024 Mar 13;4(3):100519. doi: 10.1016/j.xgen.2024.100519. PubMed 38484704.
Backbone
  Vector backbone: pUC57-Kan
  Vector type: Fragment
Growth in bacteria
  Bacterial resistance: Kanamycin, 50 μg/mL
  Growth temperature: 37°C
  Growth strain: DH5alpha
  Copy number: Unknown
Gene/Insert
  Gene/Insert name: Start; TagRFP_v1.1
  Species: Other
  Cloning method: Unknown
Resource information
  A portion of this plasmid was derived from a plasmid made by: Genscript ID: U5967HD110-12
Terms and licenses: Academic/Nonprofit Terms; Industry Terms: Not Available to Industry
Depositor comments: Please visit https://www.biorxiv.org/content/10.1101/2023.10.25.564061v1 for bioRxiv preprint.
How to cite: AA279 was a gift from John Doench (Addgene plasmid # 216001 ; http://n2t.net/addgene:216001 ; RRID:Addgene_216001)
